Addgene plasmid #55978: mPlum-H3-23
Purpose: Localization: Nucleus/Histones, Excitation: 488, Emission: 507
Depositing lab: Michael Davidson. Depositing organization: Florida State University, Tallahassee.
Backbone
  Vector backbone: mPlum
  Backbone size w/o insert (bp): 4750
  Vector type: Mammalian Expression
  Selectable markers: Neomycin (select with G418)
Growth in bacteria
  Bacterial resistance: Kanamycin, 50 μg/mL
  Growth temperature: 37°C
  Growth strain: DH5alpha
  Copy number: High Copy
Gene/Insert
  Gene/Insert name: H3 (alt names: Human Histone H3; NM_003537.3)
  Species: H. sapiens (human)
  Entrez Gene: H3C2 (a.k.a. H3/l, H3C1, H3C10, H3C11, H3C12, H3C3, H3C4, H3C6, H3C7, H3C8, H3FL, HIST1H3B)
  Promoter: CMV
  Tag / fusion protein: mPlum
  Cloning method: Unknown
  Sequencing primers: 5′ CMV-F; 3′ SV40pA-R
Terms and licenses: Academic/Nonprofit Terms; Industry Terms: Not Available to Industry
Depositor comments: H. sapiens (human) Histone H3. Excitation = 488; Emission = 507
How to cite: mPlum-H3-23 was a gift from Michael Davidson (Addgene plasmid # 55978 ; http://n2t.net/addgene:55978 ; RRID:Addgene_55978)
