[The description below was written by a language model from this plasmid's Addgene catalogue record and the feature table of its GenBank file.]
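Description:
mPlum-H3-23 is a mammalian expression plasmid that produces human histone H3 (H3C2/HIST1H3B, a replication-dependent H3 gene) fused to the far-red monomeric fluorescent protein mPlum. It is built on an mPlum backbone of about 4.75 kb before the insert. Expression is driven by the CMV immediate-early promoter, and the listed 3′ sequencing primer indicates an SV40 polyadenylation signal downstream of the cassette. The plasmid is maintained at high copy in E. coli under kanamycin selection. A neomycin resistance marker allows G418 selection of stably transfected mammalian cells. The record does not name the bacterial origin of replication, the cloning method, or which end of H3 carries mPlum. The "23" in the name may refer to linker length, but this is not stated.

The fusion is intended as a nucleus/chromatin localization marker. Tagged H3 is incorporated into nucleosomes, so the fluorescence labels chromatin and can be used to image nuclei and chromosomes in live or fixed cells. The record lists excitation at 488 nm and emission at 507 nm, which are values typical of a green fluorescent protein. mPlum is a DsRed derivative that emits in the far red, so these catalogue numbers appear to be a carry-over error and should not be relied on.

The available GenBank record is only an 822 bp partial sequence. It covers the mammalian codon-optimized mPlum coding region on the complementary strand, together with two standard primer-binding sites. It does not cover the H3 insert, the promoter, or the backbone elements.
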