LOCUS       Exported 822 bp ds-DNA linear SYN 23-MAY-2021
DEFINITION  Localization: Nucleus/Histones, Excitation: 488, Emission: 507.
ACCESSION   .
VERSION     .
KEYWORDS    mPlum-H3-23
SOURCE      synthetic DNA construct
  ORGANISM  synthetic DNA construct
REFERENCE   1 (bases 1 to 822)
  TITLE     Davidson Red fluorescent proteins
REFERENCE   2 (bases 1 to 822)
  AUTHORS   .
  TITLE     Direct Submission
  JOURNAL   Exported May 23, 2021 from SnapGene Server 1.1.58
            http://www.snapgene.com
FEATURES             Location/Qualifiers
     source          1..822
                     /organism="synthetic DNA construct"
                     /mol_type="other DNA"
     CDS             complement(125..805)
                     /codon_start=1
                     /product="far-red monomeric derivative of DsRed fluorescent
                     protein (Wang et al., 2004)"
                     /label=mPlum
                     /note="mammalian codon-optimized"
                     /translation="MVSKGEEVIKEFMRFKEHMEGSVNGHEFEIEGEGEGRPYEGTQTA
                     RLKVTKGGPLPFAWDILSPQIMYGSKAYVKHPADIPDYLKLSFPEGFKWERVMNFEDGG
                     VVTVTQDSSLQDGEFIYKVKVRGTNFPSDGPVMQKKTMGWEASSERMYPEDGALKGEMK
                     MRLRLKDGGHYDAEVKTTYMAKKPVQLPGAYKTDIKLDITSHNEDYTIVEQYERAEGRH
                     STGA"
     primer_bind     complement(187..210)
                     /label=DsRed1-C
                     /note="DsRed1, forward primer"
     primer_bind     complement(385..404)
                     /label=mCherry-F
                     /note="mCherry, forward primer"
ORIGIN
        1 gttaacaaca acaattgcat tcattttatg tttcaggttc agggggaggt gtgggaggtt
       61 ttttaaagca agtaaaacct ctacaaatgt ggtatggctg attatgatct agagtcgcgg
      121 ccgcttaggc gccggtggag tggcggccct cggcgcgctc gtactgttcc acgatggtgt
      181 agtcctcgtt gtgggaggtg atgtccagct tgatgtcggt cttgtaggcg ccgggcagct
      241 gcacgggctt cttggccatg taggtggtct tgacctcggc gtcgtagtgg ccgccgtcct
      301 tcagcctcag cctcatcttc atctcgccct tcagggcgcc gtcctcgggg tacatccgct
      361 cggaggaggc ctcccagccc atggtcttct tctgcattac ggggccgtcg gaggggaagt
      421 tggtgccgcg caccttcacc ttgtagatga actcgccgtc ctgcagggag gagtcctggg
      481 tcacggtcac cacgccgccg tcctcgaagt tcatcacgcg ctcccacttg aagccctcgg
      541 ggaaggacag cttcaagtag tcggggatgt cggcggggtg cttcacgtag gccttggagc
      601 cgtacatgat ctgaggggac aggatgtccc aggcgaaggg cagggggcca cccttggtca
      661 ccttcagcct ggcggtctgg gtgccctcgt aggggcggcc ctcgccctcg ccctcgatct
      721 cgaactcgtg gccgttcacg gagccctcca tgtgctcctt gaagcgcatg aactccttga
      781 tgacctcctc gcccttgctc accatggtag ccaccggtgg at
//
