>Addgene plasmid #55978 | mPlum-H3-23 | depositor partial sequence | sequence record 86883 | insert sequence
CGTCAAGATCCGCTAGCCGCCACC
[408 nt withheld, positions 25-432]
GATCTCGAGCTCAAGCTTCGAATTCTGCAGTCGACGGTACCGCGGGCCCGGGATCCACCGGTGGCTACCA
TGGTGAGCAAGGGCGAGGAGGTCATCAAGGAGTTCATGCGCTTCAAGGAGCACATGGAGGGCTCCGTGAA
CGGCCACGAGTTCGAGATCGAGGGCGAGGGCGAGGGCCGCCCCTACGAGGGCACCCAGACCGCCAGGCTG
AAGGTGACCAAGGGTGGCCCCCTGCCCTTCGCCTGGGACATCCTGTCCCCTCAGATCATGTACGGCTCCA
AGGCCTACGTGAAGCACCCCGCCGACATCCCCGACTACTTGAAGCTGTCCTTCCCCGAGGGCTTCAAGTG
GGAGCGCGTGATGAACTTCGAGGACGGCGGCGTGGTGACCGTGACCCAGGACTCCTCCCTGCAGGACGGC
GAGTTCATCTACAAGGTGAAGGTGCGCGGCACCAACTTCCCCTCCGACGGCCCCGTAATGCAGAAGAAGA
CCATGGGCTGGGAGGCCTCCTCCGAGCGGATGTACCCCGAGGACGGCGCCCTGAAGGGCGAGATGAAGAT
GAGGCTGAGGCTGAAGGACGGCGGCCACTACGACGCCGAGGTCAAGACCACCTACATGGCCAAGAAGCCC
GTGCAGCTGCCCGGCGCCTACAAGACCGACATCAAGCTGGACATCACCTCCCACAACGAGGACTACACCA
TCGTGGAACAGTACGAGCGCGCCGAGGGCCGCCACTCCACCGGCGCCTAAGCGGCCGCGACTCTAGATCA
TAATCAGCCATACCACATT
