>Addgene plasmid #55978 | mPlum-H3-23 | addgene partial sequence | sequence record 138509 | CMV-F 5'-CGCAAATGGGCGGTAGGCGTG-3'
TCCGCTAGCCGCCACC
[408 nt withheld, positions 17-424]
GATCTCGAGCTCAAGCTTCGAATTCTGCAGTCGACGGTACCGCGGGCCCGGGATCCACCGGTGGCTACCA
TGGTGAGCAAGGGCGAGGAGGTCATCAAGGAGTTCATGCGCTTCAAGGAGCACATGGAGGGCTCCGTGAA
CGGCCACGAGTTCGAGATCGAGGGCGAGGGCGAGGGCCGCCCCTACGAGGGCACCCAGACCGCCAGGCTG
AAGGTGACCAAGGGTGGCCCCCTGCCCTTCGCCTGGGACATCCTGTCCCCTCAGATCATGTACGGCTCCA
AGGCCTACGTGAAGCACCCCGCCGACATCCCCGACTACTTGAAGCTGTCCTT
